Addgene plasmid #90267: pFlare9A-Dup34
Purpose: (Empty Backbone) Minigene reporter for alternative splicing analysis
Depositing lab: Douglas Black. Depositing organization: University of California, Los Angeles (UCLA). Publication: A high-throughput screening strategy identifies cardiotonic steroids as alternative splicing modulators. Stoilov P, Lin CH, Damoiseaux R, Nikolic J, Black DL. Proc Natl Acad Sci U S A. 2008 Aug 12;105(32):11218-23. doi: 10.1073/pnas.0801661105. Epub 2008 Aug 4. PubMed 18678901.
Backbone
  Vector backbone: pflare9A-Dup34
  Vector type: Mammalian Expression
  Selectable markers: Neomycin (select with G418)
Growth in bacteria
  Bacterial resistance: Kanamycin, 50 μg/mL
  Growth temperature: 37°C
  Growth strain: DH5alpha
  Copy number: Unknown
Gene/Insert
  Sequencing primers: 5′ CAGATCTACCATTGGTGCACCTGA
Terms and licenses: Academic/Nonprofit Terms; Industry Terms: Not Available to Industry
How to cite: pFlare9A-Dup34 was a gift from Douglas Black (Addgene plasmid # 90267 ; http://n2t.net/addgene:90267 ; RRID:Addgene_90267)
