[The description below was written by a language model from this plasmid's Addgene catalogue record and pLannotate feature annotations shown in this document.]
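Description:
pFlare9A-Dup34 is a 5,850-bp mammalian expression plasmid catalogued as an empty-backbone minigene reporter for analysing alternative splicing. It is propagated in E. coli through a high-copy ColE1/pUC-type origin and also carries an f1 phage origin. A single Tn5 NeoR/KanR gene provides both selections. A bacterial bla-type promoter drives it for kanamycin resistance in bacteria, and the SV40 enhancer/early promoter drives it for G418 selection in mammalian cells, with an HSV TK polyadenylation signal downstream. Short matches to a ble gene, a bGH poly(A) signal and an RSF origin are annotated only as fragments and are probably backbone remnants.

The reporter unit is driven by the CMV immediate-early enhancer and promoter. After a short multiple-cloning-site remnant comes a β-globin-derived region: a partial HBB coding segment followed by two intron fragments that match β-globin intron sequence. This fits a globin-based minigene, as the "Dup" in the name suggests. The exact exon layout and the identity of the test exon are not stated in the record. Downstream lie an EGFP open reading frame and then an mStrawberry-like red fluorescent protein open reading frame, followed by a small SV40 large T antigen fragment and the SV40 poly(A) signal.

Placing two fluorescent proteins behind a spliced minigene suggests that the splicing outcome is read from the balance of green and red fluorescence, but the record does not explain how either isoform is coupled to either colour. The associated publication concerns high-throughput screening for modulators of alternative splicing, which indicates the intended use. The sequencing-derived and depositor sequences are the same length and carry the same features, offset by a different start coordinate.
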