Features (pLannotate 1.2.2; 19 found; start..end, strand, type, name):
     16..75      +  rep_origin     RSF ori (fragment): Plasmids containing the RSF 1030 origin of replication can be propagated in E. coli cells that contain additional plasmids with compatible origins.
    143..446     +  enhancer       CMV enhancer: human cytomegalovirus immediate early enhancer
    447..650     +  promoter       CMV promoter: human cytomegalovirus (CMV) immediate early promoter
    673..696     +  misc_feature   MCS (fragment): multiple cloning site
    701..811     +  CDS            HBB (fragment): HBB_GORGO - Experimental evidence at protein level: Swiss-Prot protein existence level 1. Involved in oxygen transport from the lung to the various peripheral tissues. From Gorilla gorilla gorilla (Western lowland gorilla).
    795..878     +  intron         chimeric intron (fragment): chimera between introns from human β-globin and immunoglobulin heavy chain genes
    961..996     +  intron         chimeric intron (fragment): chimera between introns from human β-globin and immunoglobulin heavy chain genes
   1159..1875    +  CDS            EGFP: the original enhanced GFP (Yang et al., 1996) mammalian codon-optimized
   1888..2595    +  CDS            mStrawberry: mStrawberry is a basic (constitutively fluorescent) red fluorescent protein published in 2004, derived from Discosoma sp.. It is reported to be a somewhat slowly-maturing monomer with low acid sensitivity.
   2614..2697    +  CDS            large T antigen (fragment): large T antigen from SV40 (simian virus 40)
   2720..2841    +  polyA_signal   SV40 poly(A) signal: SV40 polyadenylation signal
   2875..3303    -  rep_origin     f1 ori (sequence partly withheld): f1 bacteriophage origin of replication; arrow indicates direction of (+) strand synthesis
   3330..3434    +  promoter       AmpR promoter: bla
   3436..3793    +  promoter       SV40 promoter: SV40 enhancer and early promoter
   3828..4622    +  CDS            NeoR/KanR: aminoglycoside phosphotransferase from Tn5; aph(3')-II (or nptII); confers resistance to neomycin, kanamycin, and G418 (Geneticin®)
   4643..4795    +  CDS            ble (fragment): BLE_KLEPN - Experimental evidence at protein level: Swiss-Prot protein existence level 1. Binding protein with a strong affinity to the bleomycin family of antibiotics. Binds to CL990; an antimitotic-antibiotic compound. From Klebsiella pneumoniae.
   4854..4901    +  polyA_signal   HSV TK poly(A) signal: herpes simplex virus thymidine kinase polyadenylation signal (Cole and Stacy, 1985)
   4992..5008    -  polyA_signal   bGH poly(A) signal (fragment): bovine growth hormone polyadenylation signal
   5230..5818    +  rep_origin     ori: high-copy-number ColE1/pMB1/pBR322/pUC origin of replication
>Addgene plasmid #90267 | pFlare9A-Dup34 | addgene full sequence | sequence record 192697 | Addgene NGS Result
GGCCTTTTGCTGGCCTTTTGCTCACATGTTCTTTCCTGCGTTATCCCCTGATTCTGTGGATAACCGTATT
ACCGCCATGCATTAGTTATTAATAGTAATCAATTACGGGGTCATTAGTTCATAGCCCATATATGGAGTTC
CGCGTTACATAACTTACGGTAAATGGCCCGCCTGGCTGACCGCCCAACGACCCCCGCCCATTGACGTCAA
TAATGACGTATGTTCCCATAGTAACGCCAATAGGGACTTTCCATTGACGTCAATGGGTGGAGTATTTACG
GTAAACTGCCCACTTGGCAGTACATCAAGTGTATCATATGCCAAGTACGCCCCCTATTGACGTCAATGAC
GGTAAATGGCCCGCCTGGCATTATGCCCAGTACATGACCTTATGGGACTTTCCTACTTGGCAGTACATCT
ACGTATTAGTCATCGCTATTACCATGGTGATGCGGTTTTGGCAGTACATCAATGGGCGTGGATAGCGGTT
TGACTCACGGGGATTTCCAAGTCTCCACCCCATTGACGTCAATGGGAGTTTGTTTTGGCACCAAAATCAA
CGGGACTTTCCAAAATGTCGTAACAACTCCGCCCCATTGACGCAAATGGGCGGTAGGCGTGTACGGTGGG
AGGTCTATATAAGCAGAGCTGGTTTAGTGAACCGTCAGATCCGCTAGCGCTACCGGACTCAGATCTACCA
TTGGTGCACCTGACTCCTGAGGAGAAGTCTGCCGTTACTGCCCTGTGGGGCAAGGTGAACGTGGAAGAGT
TGGTGGTGAGGCCCTGGGCCACCAGTAAGTATCAAGGTTACAAGACAGGTTTAAGGAGACCAATAGAAAC
TGGGCATGTGGAGACAGAGAAGACTCACGCGTTTCTGAATTCACTGACTCTCTCTGCCTATTGGTCTATT
TTCCCACCCTTAGGCTGCTGGTGGTGCCATGGCAGGCCCTGGGCAGGTTGGTATCAAGGTTACAAGACAG
GTTTAAGGAGACCAATGGATCCATAGTCGACCACCATGGTGGCTTAGATCCGGGCATGTGGAGACAGAGA
AGACTGTTGAGTTTGTGATAAGCACTGACTCTCTCTGCCTATTGGTCTATTTTCCCTCCCTCAGTGGCGG
TCGAGGACAAACTCTACGCGGACTTGCCAGTACGCTTCGTGAGCAAGGGCGAGGAGCTGTTCACCGGGGT
GGTGCCCATCCTGGTCGAGCTGGACGGCGACGTAAACGGCCACAAGTTCAGCGTGTCCGGCGAGGGCGAG
GGCGACGCCACCTACGGCAAGCTGACCCTGAAGTTCATCTGCACCACCGGCAAGCTGCCCGTGCCCTGGC
CCACCCTCGTGACCACCCTGACCTACGGCGTGCAGTGCTTTAGCCGCTACCCCGACCACCTGAAGCAGCA
CGACTTCTTCAAGAGTGCAATGCCCGAAGGCTACGTCCAGGAGCGCACCATCTTCTTCAAGGACGACGGC
AACTACAAGACCCGCGCCGAGGTGAAGTTCGAGGGCGACACCCTGGTGAACCGCATCGAGCTGAAGGGCA
TCGACTTCAAGGAGGACGGCAACATCCTGGGGCACAAGCTGGAGTACAACTACAACAGCCACAACGTCTA
TATCACCGCCGACAAGCAGAAGAACGGCATCAAGGTGAACTTCAAGATCCGCCACAACATCGAGGACGGC
AGCGTGCAGCTCGCCGACCACTACCAGCAGAACACCCCCATCGGCGACGGCCCCGTGCTGCTGCCCGACA
ACCACTACCTGAGCACCCAGTCCGCCCTGAGCAAAGACCCCAACGAGAAGCGCGATCATATGGTCCTGCT
GGAGTTCGTGACCGCCGCCGGGATCACTCTCGGCACCGACGAGCTGTACAAGTAACCGGTCGCCACCATG
GTGAGCAAGGGCGAGGAGAATAACATGGCCATCATCAAGGAGTTCATGCGCTTCAAGGTGCGCATGGAGG
GCTCCGTGAACGGCCACGAGTTCGAGATCGAGGGCGAGGGCGAGGGCCGCCCCTACGAGGGCACCCAGAC
CGCCAAGCTGAAGGTGACCAAGGGTGGCCCCCTGCCCTTCGCCTGGGACATCCTAACCCCCAACTTCACC
TACGGCTCCAAGGCCTACGTGAAGCACCCCGCCGACATCCCCGACTACTTGAAGCTGTCCTTCCCCGAGG
GCTTCAAGTGGGAGCGCGTGATGAACTTCGAGGACGGCGGCGTGGTGACCGTGACCCAGGACTCCTCCCT
GCAGGACGGCGAGTTCATCTACAAGGTGAAGCTGCGCGGCACCAACTTCCCCTCCGACGGCCCCGTAATG
CAGAAGAAGACCATGGGCTGGGAGGCCTCCTCCGAGCGGATGTACCCCGAGGACGGCGCCCTGAAGGGCG
AGATCAAGATGAGGCTGAAGCTGAAGGACGGCGGCCACTACGACGCTGAGGTCAAGACCACCTACAAGGC
CAAGAAGCCCGTGCAGCTGCCCGGCGCCTACATCGTCGGCATCAAGTTGGACATCACCTCCCACAACGAG
GACTACACCATCGTGGAACTGTACGAACGCGCCGAGGGCCGCCACTCCACCGGCGGCATGGACGAGCTGT
ATAAGTAAGCGGCCGCGACTCTAGATCATAATCAGCCATACCACATTTGTAGAGGTTTTACTTGCTTTAA
AAAACCTCCCACACCTCCCCCTGAACCTGAAACATAAAATGAATGCAATTGTTGTTGTTAACTTGTTTAT
TGCAGCTTATAATGGTTACAAATAAAGCAATAGCATCACAAATTTCACAAATAAAGCATTTTTTTCACTG
CATTCTAGTTGTGGTTTGTCCAAACTCATCAATGTATCTTAAGGCGTAAATTGTAAGCGTTAATATTTTG
TTAAAATTCGCGTTAAATTTTTGTTAAATCAGCTCATTTTTTAACCAATAGGCCGAAATCGGCAAAATCC
CTTATAAATCAAAAGAATAGACCGAGATAGGGT
[37 nt withheld, positions 2974-3010]
AAAGAACGTGGACTCCAACGTCAAAGG
[49 nt withheld, positions 3038-3086]
T
[91 nt withheld, positions 3088-3178]
G
[124 nt withheld, positions 3180-3303]
CAGGTGGCACTTTTCGGGGAAATGTGCGCGGAACCCCTATTTGTTTATTTTTCTAAATACATTCAAATAT
GTATCCGCTCATGAGACAATAACCCTGATAAATGCTTCAATAATATTGAAAAAGGAAGAGTCCTGAGGCG
GAAAGAACCAGCTGTGGAATGTGTGTCAGTTAGGGTGTGGAAAGTCCCCAGGCTCCCCAGCAGGCAGAAG
TATGCAAAGCATGCATCTCAATTAGTCAGCAACCAGGTGTGGAAAGTCCCCAGGCTCCCCAGCAGGCAGA
AGTATGCAAAGCATGCATCTCAATTAGTCAGCAACCATAGTCCCGCCCCTAACTCCGCCCATCCCGCCCC
TAACTCCGCCCAGTTCCGCCCATTCTCCGCCCCATGGCTGACTAATTTTTTTTATTTATGCAGAGGCCGA
GGCCGCCTCGGCCTCTGAGCTATTCCAGAAGTAGTGAGGAGGCTTTTTTGGAGGCCTAGGCTTTTGCAAA
GATCGATCAAGAGACAGGATGAGGATCGTTTCGCATGATTGAACAAGATGGATTGCACGCAGGTTCTCCG
GCCGCTTGGGTGGAGAGGCTATTCGGCTATGACTGGGCACAACAGACAATCGGCTGCTCTGATGCCGCCG
TGTTCCGGCTGTCAGCGCAGGGGCGCCCGGTTCTTTTTGTCAAGACCGACCTGTCCGGTGCCCTGAATGA
ACTGCAAGACGAGGCAGCGCGGCTATCGTGGCTGGCCACGACGGGCGTTCCTTGCGCAGCTGTGCTCGAC
GTTGTCACTGAAGCGGGAAGGGACTGGCTGCTATTGGGCGAAGTGCCGGGGCAGGATCTCCTGTCATCTC
ACCTTGCTCCTGCCGAGAAAGTATCCATCATGGCTGATGCAATGCGGCGGCTGCATACGCTTGATCCGGC
TACCTGCCCATTCGACCACCAAGCGAAACATCGCATCGAGCGAGCACGTACTCGGATGGAAGCCGGTCTT
GTCGATCAGGATGATCTGGACGAAGAGCATCAGGGGCTCGCGCCAGCCGAACTGTTCGCCAGGCTCAAGG
CGAGCATGCCCGACGGCGAGGATCTCGTCGTGACCCATGGCGATGCCTGCTTGCCGAATATCATGGTGGA
AAATGGCCGCTTTTCTGGATTCATCGACTGTGGCCGGCTGGGTGTGGCGGACCGCTATCAGGACATAGCG
TTGGCTACCCGTGATATTGCTGAAGAGCTTGGCGGCGAATGGGCTGACCGCTTCCTCGTGCTTTACGGTA
TCGCCGCTCCCGATTCGCAGCGCATCGCCTTCTATCGCCTTCTTGACGAGTTCTTCTGAGCGGGACTCTG
GGGTTCGAAATGACCGACCAAGCGACGCCCAACCTGCCATCACGAGATTTCGATTCCACCGCCGCCTTCT
ATGAAAGGTTGGGCTTCGGAATCGTTTTCCGGGACGCCGGCTGGATGATCCTCCAGCGCGGGGATCTCAT
GCTGGAGTTCTTCGCCCACCCTAGGGGGAGGCTAACTGAAACACGGAAGGAGACAATACCGGAAGGAACC
CGCGCTATGACGGCAATAAAAAGACAGAATAAAACGCACGGTGTTGGGTCGTTTGTTCATAAACGCGGGG
TTCGGTCCCAGGGCTGGCACTCTGTCGATACCCCACCGAGACCCCATTGGGGCCAATACGCCCGCGTTTC
TTCCTTTTCCCCACCCCACCCCCCAAGTTCGGGTGAAGGCCCAGGGCTCGCAGCCAACGTCGGGGCGGCA
GGCCCTGCCATAGCCTCAGGTTACTCATATATACTTTAGATTGATTTAAAACTTCATTTTTAATTTAAAA
GGATCTAGGTGAAGATCCTTTTTGATAATCTCATGACCAAAATCCCTTAACGTGAGTTTTCGTTCCACTG
AGCGTCAGACCCCGTAGAAAAGATCAAAGGATCTTCTTGAGATCCTTTTTTTCTGCGCGTAATCTGCTGC
TTGCAAACAAAAAAACCACCGCTACCAGCGGTGGTTTGTTTGCCGGATCAAGAGCTACCAACTCTTTTTC
CGAAGGTAACTGGCTTCAGCAGAGCGCAGATACCAAATACTGTTCTTCTAGTGTAGCCGTAGTTAGGCCA
CCACTTCAAGAACTCTGTAGCACCGCCTACATACCTCGCTCTGCTAATCCTGTTACCAGTGGCTGCTGCC
AGTGGCGATAAGTCGTGTCTTACCGGGTTGGACTCAAGACGATAGTTACCGGATAAGGCGCAGCGGTCGG
GCTGAACGGGGGGTTCGTGCACACAGCCCAGCTTGGAGCGAACGACCTACACCGAACTGAGATACCTACA
GCGTGAGCTATGAGAAAGCGCCACGCTTCCCGAAGGGAGAAAGGCGGACAGGTATCCGGTAAGCGGCAGG
GTCGGAACAGGAGAGCGCACGAGGGAGCTTCCAGGGGGAAACGCCTGGTATCTTTATAGTCCTGTCGGGT
TTCGCCACCTCTGACTTGAGCGTCGATTTTTGTGATGCTCGTCAGGGGGGCGGAGCCTATGGAAAAACGC
CAGCAACGCGGCCTTTTTACGGTTCCT
