Features (pLannotate 1.2.2; 18 found; start..end, strand, type, name):
     61..364     +  enhancer       CMV enhancer: human cytomegalovirus immediate early enhancer
    365..568     +  promoter       CMV promoter: human cytomegalovirus (CMV) immediate early promoter
    591..614     +  misc_feature   MCS (fragment): multiple cloning site
    619..729     +  CDS            HBB (fragment): HBB_GORGO - Experimental evidence at protein level: Swiss-Prot protein existence level 1. Involved in oxygen transport from the lung to the various peripheral tissues. From Gorilla gorilla gorilla (Western lowland gorilla).
    713..796     +  intron         chimeric intron (fragment): chimera between introns from human β-globin and immunoglobulin heavy chain genes
    879..914     +  intron         chimeric intron (fragment): chimera between introns from human β-globin and immunoglobulin heavy chain genes
   1077..1793    +  CDS            EGFP: the original enhanced GFP (Yang et al., 1996) mammalian codon-optimized
   1806..2513    +  CDS            mStrawberry: mStrawberry is a basic (constitutively fluorescent) red fluorescent protein published in 2004, derived from Discosoma sp.. It is reported to be a somewhat slowly-maturing monomer with low acid sensitivity.
   2532..2615    +  CDS            large T antigen (fragment): large T antigen from SV40 (simian virus 40)
   2638..2759    +  polyA_signal   SV40 poly(A) signal: SV40 polyadenylation signal
   2793..3221    -  rep_origin     f1 ori (sequence partly withheld): f1 bacteriophage origin of replication; arrow indicates direction of (+) strand synthesis
   3248..3352    +  promoter       AmpR promoter: bla
   3354..3711    +  promoter       SV40 promoter: SV40 enhancer and early promoter
   3746..4540    +  CDS            NeoR/KanR: aminoglycoside phosphotransferase from Tn5; aph(3')-II (or nptII); confers resistance to neomycin, kanamycin, and G418 (Geneticin®)
   4561..4713    +  CDS            ble (fragment): BLE_KLEPN - Experimental evidence at protein level: Swiss-Prot protein existence level 1. Binding protein with a strong affinity to the bleomycin family of antibiotics. Binds to CL990; an antimitotic-antibiotic compound. From Klebsiella pneumoniae.
   4772..4819    +  polyA_signal   HSV TK poly(A) signal: herpes simplex virus thymidine kinase polyadenylation signal (Cole and Stacy, 1985)
   4910..4926    -  polyA_signal   bGH poly(A) signal (fragment): bovine growth hormone polyadenylation signal
   5148..5736    +  rep_origin     ori: high-copy-number ColE1/pMB1/pBR322/pUC origin of replication
>Addgene plasmid #90267 | pFlare9A-Dup34 | depositor full sequence | sequence record 194018 | pFlare9A-Dup34 sequence 5850 bps
TAGTTATTAATAGTAATCAATTACGGGGTCATTAGTTCATAGCCCATATATGGAGTTCCGCGTTACATAA
CTTACGGTAAATGGCCCGCCTGGCTGACCGCCCAACGACCCCCGCCCATTGACGTCAATAATGACGTATG
TTCCCATAGTAACGCCAATAGGGACTTTCCATTGACGTCAATGGGTGGAGTATTTACGGTAAACTGCCCA
CTTGGCAGTACATCAAGTGTATCATATGCCAAGTACGCCCCCTATTGACGTCAATGACGGTAAATGGCCC
GCCTGGCATTATGCCCAGTACATGACCTTATGGGACTTTCCTACTTGGCAGTACATCTACGTATTAGTCA
TCGCTATTACCATGGTGATGCGGTTTTGGCAGTACATCAATGGGCGTGGATAGCGGTTTGACTCACGGGG
ATTTCCAAGTCTCCACCCCATTGACGTCAATGGGAGTTTGTTTTGGCACCAAAATCAACGGGACTTTCCA
AAATGTCGTAACAACTCCGCCCCATTGACGCAAATGGGCGGTAGGCGTGTACGGTGGGAGGTCTATATAA
GCAGAGCTGGTTTAGTGAACCGTCAGATCCGCTAGCGCTACCGGACTCAGATCTACCATTGGTGCACCTG
ACTCCTGAGGAGAAGTCTGCCGTTACTGCCCTGTGGGGCAAGGTGAACGTGGAAGAGTTGGTGGTGAGGC
CCTGGGCCACCAGTAAGTATCAAGGTTACAAGACAGGTTTAAGGAGACCAATAGAAACTGGGCATGTGGA
GACAGAGAAGACTCACGCGTTTCTGAATTCACTGACTCTCTCTGCCTATTGGTCTATTTTCCCACCCTTA
GGCTGCTGGTGGTGCCATGGCAGGCCCTGGGCAGGTTGGTATCAAGGTTACAAGACAGGTTTAAGGAGAC
CAATGGATCCATAGTCGACCACCATGGTGGCTTAGATCCGGGCATGTGGAGACAGAGAAGACTGTTGAGT
TTGTGATAAGCACTGACTCTCTCTGCCTATTGGTCTATTTTCCCTCCCTCAGTGGCGGTCGAGGACAAAC
TCTACGCGGACTTGCCAGTACGCTTCGTGAGCAAGGGCGAGGAGCTGTTCACCGGGGTGGTGCCCATCCT
GGTCGAGCTGGACGGCGACGTAAACGGCCACAAGTTCAGCGTGTCCGGCGAGGGCGAGGGCGACGCCACC
TACGGCAAGCTGACCCTGAAGTTCATCTGCACCACCGGCAAGCTGCCCGTGCCCTGGCCCACCCTCGTGA
CCACCCTGACCTACGGCGTGCAGTGCTTTAGCCGCTACCCCGACCACCTGAAGCAGCACGACTTCTTCAA
GAGTGCAATGCCCGAAGGCTACGTCCAGGAGCGCACCATCTTCTTCAAGGACGACGGCAACTACAAGACC
CGCGCCGAGGTGAAGTTCGAGGGCGACACCCTGGTGAACCGCATCGAGCTGAAGGGCATCGACTTCAAGG
AGGACGGCAACATCCTGGGGCACAAGCTGGAGTACAACTACAACAGCCACAACGTCTATATCACCGCCGA
CAAGCAGAAGAACGGCATCAAGGTGAACTTCAAGATCCGCCACAACATCGAGGACGGCAGCGTGCAGCTC
GCCGACCACTACCAGCAGAACACCCCCATCGGCGACGGCCCCGTGCTGCTGCCCGACAACCACTACCTGA
GCACCCAGTCCGCCCTGAGCAAAGACCCCAACGAGAAGCGCGATCATATGGTCCTGCTGGAGTTCGTGAC
CGCCGCCGGGATCACTCTCGGCACCGACGAGCTGTACAAGTAACCGGTCGCCACCATGGTGAGCAAGGGC
GAGGAGAATAACATGGCCATCATCAAGGAGTTCATGCGCTTCAAGGTGCGCATGGAGGGCTCCGTGAACG
GCCACGAGTTCGAGATCGAGGGCGAGGGCGAGGGCCGCCCCTACGAGGGCACCCAGACCGCCAAGCTGAA
GGTGACCAAGGGTGGCCCCCTGCCCTTCGCCTGGGACATCCTAACCCCCAACTTCACCTACGGCTCCAAG
GCCTACGTGAAGCACCCCGCCGACATCCCCGACTACTTGAAGCTGTCCTTCCCCGAGGGCTTCAAGTGGG
AGCGCGTGATGAACTTCGAGGACGGCGGCGTGGTGACCGTGACCCAGGACTCCTCCCTGCAGGACGGCGA
GTTCATCTACAAGGTGAAGCTGCGCGGCACCAACTTCCCCTCCGACGGCCCCGTAATGCAGAAGAAGACC
ATGGGCTGGGAGGCCTCCTCCGAGCGGATGTACCCCGAGGACGGCGCCCTGAAGGGCGAGATCAAGATGA
GGCTGAAGCTGAAGGACGGCGGCCACTACGACGCTGAGGTCAAGACCACCTACAAGGCCAAGAAGCCCGT
GCAGCTGCCCGGCGCCTACATCGTCGGCATCAAGTTGGACATCACCTCCCACAACGAGGACTACACCATC
GTGGAACTGTACGAACGCGCCGAGGGCCGCCACTCCACCGGCGGCATGGACGAGCTGTATAAGTAAGCGG
CCGCGACTCTAGATCATAATCAGCCATACCACATTTGTAGAGGTTTTACTTGCTTTAAAAAACCTCCCAC
ACCTCCCCCTGAACCTGAAACATAAAATGAATGCAATTGTTGTTGTTAACTTGTTTATTGCAGCTTATAA
TGGTTACAAATAAAGCAATAGCATCACAAATTTCACAAATAAAGCATTTTTTTCACTGCATTCTAGTTGT
GGTTTGTCCAAACTCATCAATGTATCTTAAGGCGTAAATTGTAAGCGTTAATATTTTGTTAAAATTCGCG
TTAAATTTTTGTTAAATCAGCTCATTTTTTAACCAATAGGCCGAAATCGGCAAAATCCCTTATAAATCAA
AAGAATAGACCGAGATAGGGT
[37 nt withheld, positions 2892-2928]
AAAGAACGTGGACTCCAACGTCAAAGG
[49 nt withheld, positions 2956-3004]
T
[91 nt withheld, positions 3006-3096]
G
[124 nt withheld, positions 3098-3221]
CAGGTGGCACTTTTCGGGGAAATGTGCGCGGAACCCCTATTTGTTTATTTTTCTAAATACATTCAAATAT
GTATCCGCTCATGAGACAATAACCCTGATAAATGCTTCAATAATATTGAAAAAGGAAGAGTCCTGAGGCG
GAAAGAACCAGCTGTGGAATGTGTGTCAGTTAGGGTGTGGAAAGTCCCCAGGCTCCCCAGCAGGCAGAAG
TATGCAAAGCATGCATCTCAATTAGTCAGCAACCAGGTGTGGAAAGTCCCCAGGCTCCCCAGCAGGCAGA
AGTATGCAAAGCATGCATCTCAATTAGTCAGCAACCATAGTCCCGCCCCTAACTCCGCCCATCCCGCCCC
TAACTCCGCCCAGTTCCGCCCATTCTCCGCCCCATGGCTGACTAATTTTTTTTATTTATGCAGAGGCCGA
GGCCGCCTCGGCCTCTGAGCTATTCCAGAAGTAGTGAGGAGGCTTTTTTGGAGGCCTAGGCTTTTGCAAA
GATCGATCAAGAGACAGGATGAGGATCGTTTCGCATGATTGAACAAGATGGATTGCACGCAGGTTCTCCG
GCCGCTTGGGTGGAGAGGCTATTCGGCTATGACTGGGCACAACAGACAATCGGCTGCTCTGATGCCGCCG
TGTTCCGGCTGTCAGCGCAGGGGCGCCCGGTTCTTTTTGTCAAGACCGACCTGTCCGGTGCCCTGAATGA
ACTGCAAGACGAGGCAGCGCGGCTATCGTGGCTGGCCACGACGGGCGTTCCTTGCGCAGCTGTGCTCGAC
GTTGTCACTGAAGCGGGAAGGGACTGGCTGCTATTGGGCGAAGTGCCGGGGCAGGATCTCCTGTCATCTC
ACCTTGCTCCTGCCGAGAAAGTATCCATCATGGCTGATGCAATGCGGCGGCTGCATACGCTTGATCCGGC
TACCTGCCCATTCGACCACCAAGCGAAACATCGCATCGAGCGAGCACGTACTCGGATGGAAGCCGGTCTT
GTCGATCAGGATGATCTGGACGAAGAGCATCAGGGGCTCGCGCCAGCCGAACTGTTCGCCAGGCTCAAGG
CGAGCATGCCCGACGGCGAGGATCTCGTCGTGACCCATGGCGATGCCTGCTTGCCGAATATCATGGTGGA
AAATGGCCGCTTTTCTGGATTCATCGACTGTGGCCGGCTGGGTGTGGCGGACCGCTATCAGGACATAGCG
TTGGCTACCCGTGATATTGCTGAAGAGCTTGGCGGCGAATGGGCTGACCGCTTCCTCGTGCTTTACGGTA
TCGCCGCTCCCGATTCGCAGCGCATCGCCTTCTATCGCCTTCTTGACGAGTTCTTCTGAGCGGGACTCTG
GGGTTCGAAATGACCGACCAAGCGACGCCCAACCTGCCATCACGAGATTTCGATTCCACCGCCGCCTTCT
ATGAAAGGTTGGGCTTCGGAATCGTTTTCCGGGACGCCGGCTGGATGATCCTCCAGCGCGGGGATCTCAT
GCTGGAGTTCTTCGCCCACCCTAGGGGGAGGCTAACTGAAACACGGAAGGAGACAATACCGGAAGGAACC
CGCGCTATGACGGCAATAAAAAGACAGAATAAAACGCACGGTGTTGGGTCGTTTGTTCATAAACGCGGGG
TTCGGTCCCAGGGCTGGCACTCTGTCGATACCCCACCGAGACCCCATTGGGGCCAATACGCCCGCGTTTC
TTCCTTTTCCCCACCCCACCCCCCAAGTTCGGGTGAAGGCCCAGGGCTCGCAGCCAACGTCGGGGCGGCA
GGCCCTGCCATAGCCTCAGGTTACTCATATATACTTTAGATTGATTTAAAACTTCATTTTTAATTTAAAA
GGATCTAGGTGAAGATCCTTTTTGATAATCTCATGACCAAAATCCCTTAACGTGAGTTTTCGTTCCACTG
AGCGTCAGACCCCGTAGAAAAGATCAAAGGATCTTCTTGAGATCCTTTTTTTCTGCGCGTAATCTGCTGC
TTGCAAACAAAAAAACCACCGCTACCAGCGGTGGTTTGTTTGCCGGATCAAGAGCTACCAACTCTTTTTC
CGAAGGTAACTGGCTTCAGCAGAGCGCAGATACCAAATACTGTCCTTCTAGTGTAGCCGTAGTTAGGCCA
CCACTTCAAGAACTCTGTAGCACCGCCTACATACCTCGCTCTGCTAATCCTGTTACCAGTGGCTGCTGCC
AGTGGCGATAAGTCGTGTCTTACCGGGTTGGACTCAAGACGATAGTTACCGGATAAGGCGCAGCGGTCGG
GCTGAACGGGGGGTTCGTGCACACAGCCCAGCTTGGAGCGAACGACCTACACCGAACTGAGATACCTACA
GCGTGAGCTATGAGAAAGCGCCACGCTTCCCGAAGGGAGAAAGGCGGACAGGTATCCGGTAAGCGGCAGG
GTCGGAACAGGAGAGCGCACGAGGGAGCTTCCAGGGGGAAACGCCTGGTATCTTTATAGTCCTGTCGGGT
TTCGCCACCTCTGACTTGAGCGTCGATTTTTGTGATGCTCGTCAGGGGGGCGGAGCCTATGGAAAAACGC
CAGCAACGCGGCCTTTTTACGGTTCCTGGCCTTTTGCTGGCCTTTTGCTCACATGTTCTTTCCTGCGTTA
TCCCCTGATTCTGTGGATAACCGTATTACCGCCATGCAT
